Addgene plasmid #202718: pLenti-CMV-Pink Flamindo-p2a-paGFP-bPAC-CAAX
Purpose: Mammalian co-expression of soluble Pink Flamindo and membrane-bound bPAC for cAMP perturbation and imaging
Depositing lab: Adam Cohen. Depositing organization: Harvard University. Publication: All-optical mapping of cAMP transport reveals rules of sub-cellular localization. Xiang KM, Park P, Koren SA, Hayward RF, Cohen AE. bioRxiv 2023 10.1101/2023.06.27.546633.
Backbone
  Vector backbone: pLenti
  Backbone size w/o insert (bp): 8538
  Total vector size (bp): 11649
  Vector type: Mammalian Expression, Lentiviral
Growth in bacteria
  Bacterial resistance: Ampicillin, 100 μg/mL
  Growth temperature: 30°C
  Growth strain: NEB Stable
  Copy number: High Copy
Gene/Insert 1
  Gene/Insert name: Pink Flamindo
  Species: Synthetic
  Insert size (bp): 1173
  Promoter: CMV
  Cloning method: Gibson Cloning
  Sequencing primers: 5′ agaagacaccgactctagaggatc; 3′ aagttcgtggctccggagcCCTTGTACAGCTCGTCCATGC
Gene/Insert 2
  Gene/Insert name: paGFP-bPAC-CAAX
  Species: Synthetic; Beggiatoa sp.
  Insert size (bp): 1872
  Cloning method: Gibson Cloning
  Sequencing primers: 5′ tggaagaaaaccccggtcccATGGTGAGCAAGGGCGAG; 3′ tatcgataagcttgatatcgaattc
Terms and licenses: Academic/Nonprofit Terms; Industry Terms: Not Available to Industry
How to cite: pLenti-CMV-Pink Flamindo-p2a-paGFP-bPAC-CAAX was a gift from Adam Cohen (Addgene plasmid # 202718 ; http://n2t.net/addgene:202718 ; RRID:Addgene_202718)
