[The description below was written by a language model from this plasmid's Addgene catalogue record and pLannotate feature annotations shown in this document.]
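Description:
pLenti-CMV-Pink Flamindo-p2a-paGFP-bPAC-CAAX is an 11.6 kb HIV-1-based lentiviral transfer plasmid for mammalian expression, built to combine optical production and optical readout of cAMP in the same cell. It is propagated in E. coli through a high-copy ColE1/pUC-type origin with ampicillin selection (AmpR). The backbone also carries an f1 origin and an SV40/EM7-driven BleoR cassette, which lies outside the LTR-flanked region and so would not be packaged into virus. The viral genome is transcribed from an upstream CMV enhancer/promoter fused to a truncated 5' LTR. It contains the Ψ packaging signal with a gag fragment, the RRE for Rev-dependent nuclear export, cPPT/CTS, a WPRE to boost transcript expression, and a truncated 3' LTR followed by a bGH polyadenylation signal.

The payload is a single open reading frame driven by an internal CMV promoter. First comes Pink Flamindo, a synthetic red cAMP indicator. The annotation software resolves it as red fluorescent protein fragments (labelled as PAmCherry2- and mApple-like) flanking a cAMP-binding segment of mouse Epac1 (Rapgef3), consistent with a sensor domain inserted into the fluorescent protein. A P2A peptide then separates it from paGFP-bPAC-CAAX, a fusion of photoactivatable GFP, the light-activated adenylyl cyclase bPAC from Beggiatoa, and a K-Ras-derived CAAX motif that anchors the fusion to the membrane. The bPAC coding region falls in a stretch between the paGFP and K-Ras features that the feature table leaves unannotated. Ribosomal skipping at P2A yields a soluble sensor and a membrane-bound cyclase from one transcript. This allows light-driven cAMP perturbation with simultaneous imaging, as applied in the associated work mapping subcellular cAMP transport.
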