Features (pLannotate 1.2.2; 36 found; start..end, strand, type, name):
     31..83      -  misc_feature   bom (fragment): basis of mobility region from pBR322
    238..617     +  enhancer       CMV enhancer: human cytomegalovirus immediate early enhancer
    618..817     +  promoter       CMV promoter: human cytomegalovirus (CMV) immediate early promoter
    835..1015    +  LTR            5' LTR (truncated): truncated 5' long terminal repeat (LTR) from HIV-1
   1062..1187    +  misc_feature   HIV-1 Ψ: packaging signal of human immunodeficiency virus type 1
   1171..1534    +  CDS            HIV-1 gag (fragment): gag protein from human immunodeficiency virus 1; gag
   1680..1913    +  misc_feature   RRE: The Rev response element (RRE) of HIV-1 allows for Rev-dependent mRNA export from the nucleus to the cytoplasm.
   2290..2390    +  CDS            Rev (fragment): human immunodeficiency virus 1 (HIV-1) Rev protein; rev; enhances nuclear export of unspliced and incompletely spliced viral mRNAs
   2440..2557    +  misc_feature   cPPT/CTS: central polypurine tract and central termination sequence of HIV-1
   2616..2919    +  enhancer       CMV enhancer: human cytomegalovirus immediate early enhancer
   2920..3123    +  promoter       CMV promoter: human cytomegalovirus (CMV) immediate early promoter
   3209..3688    +  CDS            PAmCherry2 (fragment): PAmCherry2 is a photoactivatable red fluorescent protein published in 2009, derived from Discosoma sp.. It is reported to be a rapidly-maturing monomer with high acid sensitivity.
   3674..4129    +  CDS            Rapgef3 (fragment): RPGF3_MOUSE - Also known as Epac, Epac1. Experimental evidence at protein level: Swiss-Prot protein existence level 1. Guanine nucleotide exchange factor (GEF) for RAP1A and RAP2A small GTPases that is activated by binding cAMP. Through simultaneous binding of PDE3B to RAPGEF3 and PIK3R6 is assembled in a signaling complex in which it activates the PI3K gamma complex and which is involved in angiogenesis. Plays a role in the modulation of the cAMP- induced dynamic control of endothelial barrier function through a pathway that is independent on Rho-mediated signaling. Required for the actin rea
   4127..4378    +  CDS            mApple (fragment): photostable monomeric derivative of DsRed (Shaner et al., 2008) mammalian codon-optimized
   4388..4443    +  CDS            P2A (fragment): 2A peptide from porcine teschovirus-1 polyprotein Eukaryotic ribosomes fail to insert a peptide bond between the Gly and Pro residues, yielding separate polypeptides.
   4445..5161    +  CDS            mPA-GFP: mPA-GFP is a fluorescent protein published in 2002, derived from Aequorea victoria. It is reported to be a monomer.
   6268..6314    +  CDS            K-Ras (fragment): human small GTPase proto-oncoprotein
   6317..6341    +  misc_feature   MCS (fragment): pBluescript multiple cloning site
   6341..6929    +  misc_feature   WPRE: woodchuck hepatitis virus posttranscriptional regulatory element
   6866..7447    +  CDS            nef (fragment): NEF_HV1H2 - Experimental evidence at protein level: Swiss-Prot protein existence level 1. Extracellular Nef protein targets CD4(+) T-lymphocytes for apoptosis by interacting with CXCR4 surface receptors. From Human immunodeficiency virus type 1 group M subtype B (isolate HXB2) (HIV-1).
   7454..7634    +  LTR            5' LTR (truncated): truncated 5' long terminal repeat (LTR) from HIV-1
   7666..7890    +  polyA_signal   bGH poly(A) signal: bovine growth hormone polyadenylation signal
   7894..7915    +  promoter       SV40 promoter (fragment): SV40 enhancer and early promoter
   7936..8364    +  rep_origin     f1 ori (sequence partly withheld): f1 bacteriophage origin of replication; arrow indicates direction of (+) strand synthesis
   8378..8707    +  promoter       SV40 promoter: SV40 enhancer and early promoter
   8755..8802    +  promoter       EM7 promoter: synthetic bacterial promoter&nbsp
   8821..9195    +  CDS            BleoR: antibiotic-binding protein; Sh ble from Streptoalloteichus hindustanus; confers resistance to bleomycin, phleomycin, and Zeocin™
   9205..9330    +  CDS            ble (fragment): BLE_KLEPN - Experimental evidence at protein level: Swiss-Prot protein existence level 1. Binding protein with a strong affinity to the bleomycin family of antibiotics. Binds to CL990; an antimitotic-antibiotic compound. From Klebsiella pneumoniae.
   9325..9446    +  polyA_signal   SV40 poly(A) signal: SV40 polyadenylation signal
   9517..9539    -  protein_bind   lac operator (fragment): The lac repressor binds to the lac operator to inhibit transcription in E. coli. This inhibition can be relieved by adding lactose or isopropyl-β-D-thiogalactopyranoside (IPTG). lac repressor encoded by lacI
   9543..9573    -  promoter       lac promoter: promoter for the E. coli lac operon
   9588..9609    -  protein_bind   CAP binding site: CAP binding activates transcription in the presence of cAMP. E. coli catabolite activator protein
   9622..9714    -  CDS            lacI (fragment): lac repressor; lacI; The lac repressor binds to the lac operator to inhibit transcription in E. coli. This inhibition can be relieved by adding lactose or isopropyl-β-D-thiogalactopyranoside (IPTG).
   9897..10485   -  rep_origin     ori: high-copy-number ColE1/pMB1/pBR322/pUC origin of replication
  10656..11516   -  CDS            AmpR: β-lactamase; bla; confers resistance to ampicillin, carbenicillin, and related antibiotics
  11517..11621   -  promoter       AmpR promoter: bla
>Addgene plasmid #202718 | pLenti-CMV-Pink Flamindo-p2a-paGFP-bPAC-CAAX | addgene full sequence | sequence record 402847 | Addgene NGS Result
GTCGACGGATCGGGAGATCTCCCGATCCCCTATGGTGCACTCTCAGTACAATCTGCTCTGATGCCGCATA
GTTAAGCCAGTATCTGCTCCCTGCTTGTGTGTTGGAGGTCGCTGAGTAGTGCGCGAGCAAAATTTAAGCT
ACAACAAGGCAAGGCTTGACCGACAATTGCATGAAGAATCTGCTTAGGGTTAGGCGTTTTGCGCTGCTTC
GCGATGTACGGGCCAGATATACGCGTTGACATTGATTATTGACTAGTTATTAATAGTAATCAATTACGGG
GTCATTAGTTCATAGCCCATATATGGAGTTCCGCGTTACATAACTTACGGTAAATGGCCCGCCTGGCTGA
CCGCCCAACGACCCCCGCCCATTGACGTCAATAATGACGTATGTTCCCATAGTAACGCCAATAGGGACTT
TCCATTGACGTCAATGGGTGGAGTATTTACGGTAAACTGCCCACTTGGCAGTACATCAAGTGTATCATAT
GCCAAGTACGCCCCCTATTGACGTCAATGACGGTAAATGGCCCGCCTGGCATTATGCCCAGTACATGACC
TTATGGGACTTTCCTACTTGGCAGTACATCTACGTATTAGTCATCGCTATTACCATGGTGATGCGGTTTT
GGCAGTACATCAATGGGCGTGGATAGCGGTTTGACTCACGGGGATTTCCAAGTCTCCACCCCATTGACGT
CAATGGGAGTTTGTTTTGGCACCAAAATCAACGGGACTTTCCAAAATGTCGTAACAACTCCGCCCCATTG
ACGCAAATGGGCGGTAGGCGTGTACGGTGGGAGGTCTATATAAGCAGCGCGTTTTGCCTGTACTGGGTCT
CTCTGGTTAGACCAGATCTGAGCCTGGGAGCTCTCTGGCTAACTAGGGAACCCACTGCTTAAGCCTCAAT
AAAGCTTGCCTTGAGTGCTTCAAGTAGTGTGTGCCCGTCTGTTGTGTGACTCTGGTAACTAGAGATCCCT
CAGACCCTTTTAGTCAGTGTGGAAAATCTCTAGCAGTGGCGCCCGAACAGGGACTTGAAAGCGAAAGGGA
AACCAGAGGAGCTCTCTCGACGCAGGACTCGGCTTGCTGAAGCGCGCACGGCAAGAGGCGAGGGGCGGCG
ACTGGTGAGTACGCCAAAAATTTTGACTAGCGGAGGCTAGAAGGAGAGAGATGGGTGCGAGAGCGTCAGT
ATTAAGCGGGGGAGAATTAGATCGCGATGGGAAAAAATTCGGTTAAGGCCAGGGGGAAAGAAAAAATATA
AATTAAAACATATAGTATGGGCAAGCAGGGAGCTAGAACGATTCGCAGTTAATCCTGGCCTGTTAGAAAC
ATCAGAAGGCTGTAGACAAATACTGGGACAGCTACAACCATCCCTTCAGACAGGATCAGAAGAACTTAGA
TCATTATATAATACAGTAGCAACCCTCTATTGTGTGCATCAAAGGATAGAGATAAAAGACACCAAGGAAG
CTTTAGACAAGATAGAGGAAGAGCAAAACAAAAGTAAGACCACCGCACAGCAAGCGGCCGCTGATCTTCA
GACCTGGAGGAGGAGATATGAGGGACAATTGGAGAAGTGAATTATATAAATATAAAGTAGTAAAAATTGA
ACCATTAGGAGTAGCACCCACCAAGGCAAAGAGAAGAGTGGTGCAGAGAGAAAAAAGAGCAGTGGGAATA
GGAGCTTTGTTCCTTGGGTTCTTGGGAGCAGCAGGAAGCACTATGGGCGCAGCGTCAATGACGCTGACGG
TACAGGCCAGACAATTATTGTCTGGTATAGTGCAGCAGCAGAACAATTTGCTGAGGGCTATTGAGGCGCA
ACAGCATCTGTTGCAACTCACAGTCTGGGGCATCAAGCAGCTCCAGGCAAGAATCCTGGCTGTGGAAAGA
TACCTAAAGGATCAACAGCTCCTGGGGATTTGGGGTTGCTCTGGAAAACTCATTTGCACCACTGCTGTGC
CTTGGAATGCTAGTTGGAGTAATAAATCTCTGGAACAGATTTGGAATCACACGACCTGGATGGAGTGGGA
CAGAGAAATTAACAATTACACAAGCTTAATACACTCCTTAATTGAAGAATCGCAAAACCAGCAAGAAAAG
AATGAACAAGAATTATTGGAATTAGATAAATGGGCAAGTTTGTGGAATTGGTTTAACATAACAAATTGGC
TGTGGTATATAAAATTATTCATAATGATAGTAGGAGGCTTGGTAGGTTTAAGAATAGTTTTTGCTGTACT
TTCTATAGTGAATAGAGTTAGGCAGGGATATTCACCATTATCGTTTCAGACCCACCTCCCAACCCCGAGG
GGACCCGACAGGCCCGAAGGAATAGAAGAAGAAGGTGGAGAGAGAGACAGAGACAGATCCATTCGATTAG
TGAACGGATCGGCACTGCGTGCGCCAATTCTGCAGACAAATGGCAGTATTCATCCACAATTTTAAAAGAA
AAGGGGGGATTGGGGGGTACAGTGCAGGGGAAAGAATAGTAGACATAATAGCAACAGACATACAAACTAA
AGAATTACAAAAACAAATTACAAAAATTCAAAATTTTCGGGTTTATTACAGGGACAGCAGAGATCCAGTT
TGGTTAATTAAGCTTGGGAGTTCCGCGTTACATAACTTACGGTAAATGGCCCGCCTGGCTGACCGCCCAA
CGACCCCCGCCCATTGACGTCAATAATGACGTATGTTCCCATAGTAACGCCAATAGGGACTTTCCATTGA
CGTCAATGGGTGGAGCATTTACGGTAAACTGCCCACTTGGCAGTACATCAAGTGTATCATATGCCAAGTA
CGCCCCCTATTGACGTCAATGACGGTAAATGGCCCGCCTGGCATTATGCCCAGTACATGACCTTATGGGA
CTTTCCTACTTGGCAGTACATCTACGTATTAGTCATCGCTATTACCATGGTGATGCGGTTTTGGCAGTAC
ATCAATGGGCGTGGATAGCGGTTTGACTCACGGGGATTTCCAAGTCTCCACCCCATTGACGTCAATGGGA
GTTTGTTTTGGCACCAAAATCAACGGGACTTTCCAAAATGTCGTAACAACTCCGCCCCATTGACGCAAAT
GGGCGGTAGGCGTGTACGGTGGGAGGTCTATATAAGCAGAGCTCGTTTAGTGAACCGTCAGATCGCCTGG
AGACGCCATCCACGCTGTTTTGACCTCCATAGAAGACACCGACTCTAGAGGATCCATGCTAGTGAGCAAG
GGCGAGGAGGATAACATGGCCATCATCAAGGAGTTCATGCGCTTCAAGGTGCACATGGAGGGCTCCGTGA
ACGGCCACGAGTTCGAGATCGAGGGCGAGGGCGAGGGCCGCCCCTACGAGGCCTTTCAGACCGCTAAGCT
GAAGGTGACCAAGGGTGGCCCCCTGCCCTTCGCCTGGGACATCCTGTCCCCTCAGTTCATGTACGGCTCC
AAGGCCTACATTAAGCACCCAGCCGACATCCCCGACTACTTCAAGCTGTCCTTCCCCGAGGGCTTCAGGT
GGGAGCGCGTGATGAACTTCGAGGACGGCGGCATTATTCACGTTAACCAGGACTCCTCCCTGCAGGACGG
CGTATTCATCTACAAGGTGAAGCTGCGCGGCACCAACTTCCCCCCCGACGGCCCCGTAATGCAGAAGAAG
ACCATGGGCTGGGAGCAGTGGCGCGATCCTCCTCTCCTGTCCCAGCGAGGGCCTGATGCCCTACTCACCG
TGGCGCTCCGGAAGCCCCCAGGTCAGCGTACGGATGAAGAACTGGACCTGATCTTTGAAGAGCTGCTGCA
TATCAAGGCGGTGGCACACCTTTCTAACTCGGTGAAGCGGGAACTAGCTGCTGTTCTGCTCTTTGAACCA
CACAGCAAGGCAGGAACTGTGTTGTTCAGCCAGGGGGACAAGGGTACCTCGTGGTACATTATCTGGAAGG
GATCTGTCAATGTGGTGACCCATGGCAAGGGGCTGGTGACCACGTTGCACGAGGGAGATGACTTTGGACA
GCTGGCTCTGGTGAACGACGCACCTCGGGCAGCCACCATCATCCTTCGAGAAAATAACTGTCACTTTCTG
CGTGTGGACAAGCAGGACTTCAACCGCATCATCAAGGATGTGGAATTTAAAGTGGAGACTGTTGATGAGC
GGATGTACCCCGAGGACGGCGCCCTGAAGAGCGAGATCAAGAAGGGGCTGAGGCTGAAGGACGGCGGCCA
CTACGCCGCCGAGGTCAAGACCACCTACAAGGCCAAGAAGCCCGTGCAGCTGCCCGGCGCCTACATCGTC
GACATCAAGTTGGACATCGTGTCCCACAACGAGGACTACACCATCGTGGAACAGTGCGAACGCGCCGAGG
GCCGCCACTCCACCGGCGGCATGGACGAGCTGTACAAGGGCTCCGGAGCCACGAACTTCTCTCTGTTAAA
GCAAGCAGGAGACGTGGAAGAAAACCCCGGTCCCATGGTGAGCAAGGGCGAGGAGCTGTTCACCGGGGTG
GTGCCCATCCTGGTCGAGCTGGACGGCGACGTAAACGGCCACAAGTTCAGCGTGTCCGGCGAGGGCGAGG
GCGATGCCACCTACGGCAAGCTGACCCTGAAGTTCATCTGCACCACCGGCAAGCTGCCCGTGCCCTGGCC
CACCCTCGTGACCACCTTCAGCTACGGCGTGCAGTGCTTCAGCCGCTACCCCGACCACATGAAGCAGCAC
GACTTCTTCAAGTCCGCCATGCCCGAAGGCTACGTCCAGGAGCGCACCATCTTCTTCAAGGACGACGGCA
ACTACAAGACCCGCGCCGAGGTGAAGTTCGAGGGCGACACCCTGGTGAACCGCATCGAGCTGAAGGGCAT
CGACTTCAAGGAGGACGGCAACATCCTGGGGCACAAGCTGGAGTACAACTACAACAGCCACAACGTCTAT
ATCATGGCCGACAAGCAGAAGAACGGCATCAAGGCCAACTTCAAGATCCGCCACAACATCGAGGACGGCA
GCGTGCAGCTCGCCGACCACTACCAGCAGAACACCCCCATCGGCGACGGCCCCGTGCTGCTGCCCGACAA
CCACTACCTGAGCCACCAGTCCAAGCTGAGCAAAGACCCCAACGAGAAGCGCGATCACATGGTCCTGCTG
GAGTTCGTGACCGCCGCCGGGATCACTCTCGGCATGGACGAGCTGTACAAGGGTGGTTCTGGTATGAAGC
GGCTGGTGTACATCAGCAAGATCAGCGGCCACCTGAGCCTGGAAGAGATCCAGCGGATCGGCAAGGTGTC
CATCAAGAACAACCAGCGGGACAACATCACCGGCGTGCTGCTGTACCTGCAGGGCCTGTTCTTCCAGATC
CTGGAAGGCGAGAACGAGAAGGTGGACAAGCTGTACAAGAAAATCCTGGTGGACGACCGGCACACCAACA
TCCTGTGCCTGAAAACCGAGTACGACATCACCGACCGGATGTTCCCCAACTGGGCCATGAAAACCATCAA
CCTGAACGAGAACAGCGAGCTGATGATCCAGCCCATCAAGAGCCTGCTGCAGACCATCACCCAGAGCCAC
CGGGTGCTGGAAAAGTACATGCCCGCCAGAGTGATCTACCTGATCAACCAGGGCATCAACCCCCTGACCG
TGGAGCCCCAGCTGGTCGAGAAGATCATCTTCTTCAGCGACATCCTGGCCTTCAGCACCCTGACCGAGAA
GCTGCCCGTGAACGAGGTGGTCATCCTGGTCAACCGGTACTTCAGCATCTGCACCCGGATCATCAGCGCC
TACGGCGGCGAAGTGACCAAGTTCATCGGCGACTGCGTGATGGCCAGCTTCACCAAAGAGCAGGGCGACG
CCGCCATCCGGACCAGCCTGGACATCATCTCCGAGCTGAAGCAGCTGCGGCACCACGTGGAGGCCACCAA
CCCCCTGCACCTGCTGTACACCGGCATCGGCCTGAGCTACGGCCACGTGATCGAGGGCAACATGGGCAGC
AGCCTGAAGATGGACCACACCCTGCTGGGGGACGCCGTGAACGTGGCCGCCAGGCTGGAAGCCCTGACAA
GACAGCTGCCCTACGCCCTGGCCTTTACAGCCGGCGTGAAGAAGTGCTGCCAGGCCCAGTGGACCTTCAT
CAACCTGGGAGCCCACCAGGTCAAGGGCAAGCAGGAAGCCATCGAGGTCTACACCGTGAATGAGGCCCAG
AAGTACTACGACACCCTGCAGATCACCCAGCTGATCCGGCAGACCCTGGAAAACGACAAGCCGCGGACGT
ACGAGCAAAAGCTGATCTCGGAGGAGGACCTGACCGGTGGTAAAAAGAAGAAAAAGAAGTCAAAGACAAA
GTGTGTAATTATGTGAGAATTCGATATCAAGCTTATCGATAATCAACCTCTGGATTACAAAATTTGTGAA
AGATTGACTGGTATTCTTAACTATGTTGCTCCTTTTACGCTATGTGGATACGCTGCTTTAATGCCTTTGT
ATCATGCTATTGCTTCCCGTATGGCTTTCATTTTCTCCTCCTTGTATAAATCCTGGTTGCTGTCTCTTTA
TGAGGAGTTGTGGCCCGTTGTCAGGCAACGTGGCGTGGTGTGCACTGTGTTTGCTGACGCAACCCCCACT
GGTTGGGGCATTGCCACCACCTGTCAGCTCCTTTCCGGGACTTTCGCTTTCCCCCTCCCTATTGCCACGG
CGGAACTCATCGCCGCCTGCCTTGCCCGCTGCTGGACAGGGGCTCGGCTGTTGGGCACTGACAATTCCGT
GGTGTTGTCGGGGAAATCATCGTCCTTTCCTTGGCTGCTCGCCTGTGTTGCCACCTGGATTCTGCGCGGG
ACGTCCTTCTGCTACGTCCCTTCGGCCCTCAATCCAGCGGACCTTCCTTCCCGCGGCCTGCTGCCGGCTC
TGCGGCCTCTTCCGCGTCTTCGCCTTCGCCCTCAGACGAGTCGGATCTCCCTTTGGGCCGCCTCCCCGCA
TCGATACCGTCGACCTCGAGACCTAGAAAAACATGGAGCAATCACAAGTAGCAATACAGCAGCTACCAAT
GCTGATTGTGCCTGGCTAGAAGCACAAGAGGAGGAGGAGGTGGGTTTTCCAGTCACACCTCAGGTACCTT
TAAGACCAATGACTTACAAGGCAGCTGTAGATCTTAGCCACTTTTTAAAAGAAAAGGGGGGACTGGAAGG
GCTAATTCACTCCCAACGAAGACAAGATATCCTTGATCTGTGGATCTACCACACACAAGGCTACTTCCCT
GATTGGCAGAACTACACACCAGGGCCAGGGATCAGATATCCACTGACCTTTGGATGGTGCTACAAGCTAG
TACCAGTTGAGCAAGAGAAGGTAGAAGAAGCCAATGAAGGAGAGAACACCCGCTTGTTACACCCTGTGAG
CCTGCATGGGATGGATGACCCGGAGAGAGAAGTATTAGAGTGGAGGTTTGACAGCCGCCTAGCATTTCAT
CACATGGCCCGAGAGCTGCATCCGGACTGTACTGGGTCTCTCTGGTTAGACCAGATCTGAGCCTGGGAGC
TCTCTGGCTAACTAGGGAACCCACTGCTTAAGCCTCAATAAAGCTTGCCTTGAGTGCTTCAAGTAGTGTG
TGCCCGTCTGTTGTGTGACTCTGGTAACTAGAGATCCCTCAGACCCTTTTAGTCAGTGTGGAAAATCTCT
AGCAGGGCCCGTTTAAACCCGCTGATCAGCCTCGACTGTGCCTTCTAGTTGCCAGCCATCTGTTGTTTGC
CCCTCCCCCGTGCCTTCCTTGACCCTGGAAGGTGCCACTCCCACTGTCCTTTCCTAATAAAATGAGGAAA
TTGCATCGCATTGTCTGAGTAGGTGTCATTCTATTCTGGGGGGTGGGGTGGGGCAGGACAGCAAGGGGGA
GGATTGGGAAGACAATAGCAGGCATGCTGGGGATGCGGTGGGCTCTATGGCTTCTGAGGCGGAAAGAACC
AGCTGGGGCTCTAGGGGGTATCCCC
[124 nt withheld, positions 7936-8059]
C
[91 nt withheld, positions 8061-8151]
A
[49 nt withheld, positions 8153-8201]
CCTTTGACGTTGGAGTCCACGTTCTTT
[37 nt withheld, positions 8229-8265]
ACCCTATCTCGGTCTATTCTTTTGATTTATAAGGGATTTTGCCGATTTCGGCCTATTGGTTAAAAAATGA
GCTGATTTAACAAAAATTTAACGCGAATTAATTCTGTGGAATGTGTGTCAGTTAGGGTGTGGAAAGTCCC
CAGGCTCCCCAGCAGGCAGAAGTATGCAAAGCATGCATCTCAATTAGTCAGCAACCAGGTGTGGAAAGTC
CCCAGGCTCCCCAGCAGGCAGAAGTATGCAAAGCATGCATCTCAATTAGTCAGCAACCATAGTCCCGCCC
CTAACTCCGCCCATCCCGCCCCTAACTCCGCCCAGTTCCGCCCATTCTCCGCCCCATGGCTGACTAATTT
TTTTTATTTATGCAGAGGCCGAGGCCGCCTCTGCCTCTGAGCTATTCCAGAAGTAGTGAGGAGGCTTTTT
TGGAGGCCTAGGCTTTTGCAAAAAGCTCCCGGGAGCTTGTATATCCATTTTCGGATCTGATCAGCACGTG
TTGACAATTAATCATCGGCATAGTATATCGGCATAGTATAATACGACAAGGTGAGGAACTAAACCATGGC
CAAGTTGACCAGTGCCGTTCCGGTGCTCACCGCGCGCGACGTCGCCGGAGCGGTCGAGTTCTGGACCGAC
CGGCTCGGGTTCTCCCGGGACTTCGTGGAGGACGACTTCGCCGGTGTGGTCCGGGACGACGTGACCCTGT
TCATCAGCGCGGTCCAGGACCAGGTGGTGCCGGACAACACCCTGGCCTGGGTGTGGGTGCGCGGCCTGGA
CGAGCTGTACGCCGAGTGGTCGGAGGTCGTGTCCACGAACTTCCGGGACGCCTCCGGGCCGGCCATGACC
GAGATCGGCGAGCAGCCGTGGGGGCGGGAGTTCGCCCTGCGCGACCCGGCCGGCAACTGCGTGCACTTCG
TGGCCGAGGAGCAGGACTGACACGTGCTACGAGATTTCGATTCCACCGCCGCCTTCTATGAAAGGTTGGG
CTTCGGAATCGTTTTCCGGGACGCCGGCTGGATGATCCTCCAGCGCGGGGATCTCATGCTGGAGTTCTTC
GCCCACCCCAACTTGTTTATTGCAGCTTATAATGGTTACAAATAAAGCAATAGCATCACAAATTTCACAA
ATAAAGCATTTTTTTCACTGCATTCTAGTTGTGGTTTGTCCAAACTCATCAATGTATCTTATCATGTCTG
TATACCGTCGACCTCTAGCTAGAGCTTGGCGTAATCATGGTCATAGCTGTTTCCTGTGTGAAATTGTTAT
CCGCTCACAATTCCACACAACATACGAGCCGGAAGCATAAAGTGTAAAGCCTGGGGTGCCTAATGAGTGA
GCTAACTCACATTAATTGCGTTGCGCTCACTGCCCGCTTTCCAGTCGGGAAACCTGTCGTGCCAGCTGCA
TTAATGAATCGGCCAACGCGCGGGGAGAGGCGGTTTGCGTATTGGGCGCTCTTCCGCTTCCTCGCTCACT
GACTCGCTGCGCTCGGTCGTTCGGCTGCGGCGAGCGGTATCAGCTCACTCAAAGGCGGTAATACGGTTAT
CCACAGAATCAGGGGATAACGCAGGAAAGAACATGTGAGCAAAAGGCCAGCAAAAGGCCAGGAACCGTAA
AAAGGCCGCGTTGCTGGCGTTTTTCCATAGGCTCCGCCCCCCTGACGAGCATCACAAAAATCGACGCTCA
AGTCAGAGGTGGCGAAACCCGACAGGACTATAAAGATACCAGGCGTTTCCCCCTGGAAGCTCCCTCGTGC
GCTCTCCTGTTCCGACCCTGCCGCTTACCGGATACCTGTCCGCCTTTCTCCCTTCGGGAAGCGTGGCGCT
TTCTCATAGCTCACGCTGTAGGTATCTCAGTTCGGTGTAGGTCGTTCGCTCCAAGCTGGGCTGTGTGCAC
GAACCCCCCGTTCAGCCCGACCGCTGCGCCTTATCCGGTAACTATCGTCTTGAGTCCAACCCGGTAAGAC
ACGACTTATCGCCACTGGCAGCAGCCACTGGTAACAGGATTAGCAGAGCGAGGTATGTAGGCGGTGCTAC
AGAGTTCTTGAAGTGGTGGCCTAACTACGGCTACACTAGAAGAACAGTATTTGGTATCTGCGCTCTGCTG
AAGCCAGTTACCTTCGGAAAAAGAGTTGGTAGCTCTTGATCCGGCAAACAAACCACCGCTGGTAGCGGTG
GTTTTTTTGTTTGCAAGCAGCAGATTACGCGCAGAAAAAAAGGATCTCAAGAAGATCCTTTGATCTTTTC
TACGGGGTCTGACGCTCAGTGGAACGAAAACTCACGTTAAGGGATTTTGGTCATGAGATTATCAAAAAGG
ATCTTCACCTAGATCCTTTTAAATTAAAAATGAAGTTTTAAATCAATCTAAAGTATATATGAGTAAACTT
GGTCTGACAGTTACCAATGCTTAATCAGTGAGGCACCTATCTCAGCGATCTGTCTATTTCGTTCATCCAT
AGTTGCCTGACTCCCCGTCGTGTAGATAACTACGATACGGGAGGGCTTACCATCTGGCCCCAGTGCTGCA
ATGATACCGCGAGACCCACGCTCACCGGCTCCAGATTTATCAGCAATAAACCAGCCAGCCGGAAGGGCCG
AGCGCAGAAGTGGTCCTGCAACTTTATCCGCCTCCATCCAGTCTATTAATTGTTGCCGGGAAGCTAGAGT
AAGTAGTTCGCCAGTTAATAGTTTGCGCAACGTTGTTGCCATTGCTACAGGCATCGTGGTGTCACGCTCG
TCGTTTGGTATGGCTTCATTCAGCTCCGGTTCCCAACGATCAAGGCGAGTTACATGATCCCCCATGTTGT
GCAAAAAAGCGGTTAGCTCCTTCGGTCCTCCGATCGTTGTCAGAAGTAAGTTGGCCGCAGTGTTATCACT
CATGGTTATGGCAGCACTGCATAATTCTCTTACTGTCATGCCATCCGTAAGATGCTTTTCTGTGACTGGT
GAGTACTCAACCAAGTCATTCTGAGAATAGTGTATGCGGCGACCGAGTTGCTCTTGCCCGGCGTCAATAC
GGGATAATACCGCGCCACATAGCAGAACTTTAAAAGTGCTCATCATTGGAAAACGTTCTTCGGGGCGAAA
ACTCTCAAGGATCTTACCGCTGTTGAGATCCAGTTCGATGTAACCCACTCGTGCACCCAACTGATCTTCA
GCATCTTTTACTTTCACCAGCGTTTCTGGGTGAGCAAAAACAGGAAGGCAAAATGCCGCAAAAAAGGGAA
TAAGGGCGACACGGAAATGTTGAATACTCATACTCTTCCTTTTTCAATATTATTGAAGCATTTATCAGGG
TTATTGTCTCATGAGCGGATACATATTTGAATGTATTTAGAAAAATAAACAAATAGGGGTTCCGCGCACA
TTTCCCCGAAAAGTGCCACCTGAC
